Addgene plasmid #190248: pRS306-PTDH3-SUMO10-6SIM
Purpose: Expression SUMO10-SIM6 in yeast cells
Depositing lab: Liam Holt. Depositing organization: NYU Grossman School of Medicine. Publication: Condensed-phase signaling can expand kinase specificity and respond to macromolecular crowding. Sang D, Shu T, Pantoja CF, Ibanez de Opakua A, Zweckstetter M, Holt LJ. Mol Cell. 2022 Oct 6;82(19):3693-3711.e10. doi: 10.1016/j.molcel.2022.08.016. Epub 2022 Sep 14. PubMed 36108633.
Backbone
  Vector backbone: prs306
  Vector type: Yeast Expression
  Selectable markers: URA3
Growth in bacteria
  Bacterial resistance: Ampicillin, 100 μg/mL
  Growth temperature: 37°C
  Growth strain: DH5alpha
  Copy number: Unknown
Gene/Insert
  Gene/Insert name: 10SUMO-6SIM
  Species: Synthetic
Terms and licenses: Academic/Nonprofit Terms; Industry Terms: Not Available to Industry
How to cite: pRS306-PTDH3-SUMO10-6SIM was a gift from Liam Holt (Addgene plasmid # 190248 ; http://n2t.net/addgene:190248 ; RRID:Addgene_190248)
