[The description below was written by a language model from this plasmid's Addgene catalogue record and pLannotate feature annotations shown in this document.]
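Description:
pRS306-PTDH3-SUMO10-6SIM is a yeast expression plasmid built on pRS306, a member of the pRS series of integrating shuttle vectors. Consistent with that backbone, the feature table shows no yeast replication origin (no 2μ or CEN/ARS element), so stable maintenance in Saccharomyces cerevisiae would be expected to depend on chromosomal integration, with transformants selected through the URA3 marker and its native promoter. URA3 complements uracil auxotrophy and can be counterselected with 5-fluoroorotic acid. In E. coli the plasmid is propagated through a high-copy ColE1/pUC-type origin and selected with ampicillin via the β-lactamase gene. An f1 origin, lac promoter/operator and lacZα remnants, and flanking T3 and T7 promoters are carried over from the pBluescript-derived cloning region.

The payload is a synthetic open reading frame, 10SUMO-6SIM, placed downstream of the strong constitutive S. cerevisiae TDH3 (GAP) promoter. As the name indicates, it encodes ten tandem SUMO domains fused to six SUMO-interacting motifs (SIMs). The automated annotation labels only one SUMO2-like unit and one short PIAS2-derived segment, which probably corresponds to a SIM. Much of the roughly 3 kb between the promoter and these features is unannotated, likely because the repeats were not called individually. No terminator is annotated, and the record does not state one. Multivalent SUMO–SIM polymers of this kind self-associate through many weak interactions and are widely used as synthetic scaffolds that form phase-separated condensates. The stated purpose is simply expression of SUMO10-SIM6 in yeast cells, and the associated publication concerns kinase signalling in condensed phases and its response to macromolecular crowding.
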