Features (pLannotate 1.2.2; 20 found; start..end, strand, type, name):
    920..1508    +  rep_origin     ori: high-copy-number ColE1/pMB1/pBR322/pUC origin of replication
   1691..1783    +  CDS            lacI (fragment): lac repressor; lacI; The lac repressor binds to the lac operator to inhibit transcription in E. coli. This inhibition can be relieved by adding lactose or isopropyl-β-D-thiogalactopyranoside (IPTG).
   1796..1817    +  protein_bind   CAP binding site: CAP binding activates transcription in the presence of cAMP. E. coli catabolite activator protein
   1832..1862    +  promoter       lac promoter: promoter for the E. coli lac operon
   1870..1886    +  protein_bind   lac operator: The lac repressor binds to the lac operator to inhibit transcription in E. coli. This inhibition can be relieved by adding lactose or isopropyl-β-D-thiogalactopyranoside (IPTG). lac repressor encoded by lacI
   1931..1949    +  promoter       T3 promoter: promoter for bacteriophage T3 RNA polymerase
   1961..1981    -  misc_feature   MCS (fragment): pBluescript multiple cloning site
   1996..2662    +  promoter       GAP promoter: S. cerevisiae TDH3; promoter for glyceraldehyde-3-phosphate dehydrogenase
   5669..5941    +  CDS            SUMO2: SUMO2_BOVIN - Also known as SMT3B From Bos taurus (Bovine).
   5975..6043    +  CDS            Pias2 (fragment): PIAS2_RAT - Also known as Miz1, Piasx. Experimental evidence at protein level: Swiss-Prot protein existence level 1. Functions as an E3-type small ubiquitin-like modifier (SUMO) ligase, stabilizing the interaction between UBE2I and the substrate, and as a SUMO-tethering factor. Plays a crucial role as a transcriptional coregulation in various cellular pathways, including the STAT pathway, the p53 pathway and the steroid hormone signaling pathway. The effects of this transcriptional coregulation, transactivation or silencing may vary depending upon the biological context and PIAS2 isoform studi
   6665..6683    -  promoter       T7 promoter: promoter for bacteriophage T7 RNA polymerase
   6686..6843    +  CDS            lacZα (fragment): LacZα fragment of β-galactosidase; lacZ fragment
   6847..7275    +  rep_origin     f1 ori (sequence partly withheld): f1 bacteriophage origin of replication; arrow indicates direction of (+) strand synthesis
   7303..7354    -  misc_feature   bom (fragment): basis of mobility region from pBR322
   7433..8236    -  CDS            URA3: orotidine-5'-phosphate decarboxylase, required for uracil biosynthesis; S. cerevisiae URA3; yeast auxotrophic marker, counterselectable with 5-fluoroorotic acid (5-FOA)
   8237..8452    -  promoter       URA3 promoter: S. cerevisiae URA3
   8460..8509    -  misc_feature   bom (fragment): basis of mobility region from pBR322
   8611..8646    -  CDS            rop (fragment): Rop protein, which maintains plasmids at low copy number; rop
   8741..8845    +  promoter       AmpR promoter: bla
   8846..749     +  CDS            AmpR (across the origin): β-lactamase; bla; confers resistance to ampicillin, carbenicillin, and related antibiotics
>Addgene plasmid #190248 | pRS306-PTDH3-SUMO10-6SIM | addgene full sequence | sequence record 374360 | Addgene NGS Result
TGGGTGCACGAGTGGGTTACATCGAACTGGATCTCAACAGCGGTAAGATCCTTGAGAGTTTTCGCCCCGA
AGAACGTTTTCCAATGATGAGCACTTTTAAAGTTCTGCTATGTGGCGCGGTATTATCCCGTATTGACGCC
GGGCAAGAGCAACTCGGTCGCCGCATACACTATTCTCAGAATGACTTGGTTGAGTACTCACCAGTCACAG
AAAAGCATCTTACGGATGGCATGACAGTAAGAGAATTATGCAGTGCTGCCATAACCATGAGTGATAACAC
TGCGGCCAACTTACTTCTGACAACGATCGGAGGACCGAAGGAGCTAACCGCTTTTTTGCACAACATGGGG
GATCATGTAACTCGCCTTGATCGTTGGGAACCGGAGCTGAATGAAGCCATACCAAACGACGAGCGTGACA
CCACGATGCCTGTAGCAATGGCAACAACGTTGCGCAAACTATTAACTGGCGAACTACTTACTCTAGCTTC
CCGGCAACAATTAATAGACTGGATGGAGGCGGATAAAGTTGCAGGACCACTTCTGCGCTCGGCCCTTCCG
GCTGGCTGGTTTATTGCTGATAAATCTGGAGCCGGTGAGCGTGGGTCTCGCGGTATCATTGCAGCACTGG
GGCCAGATGGTAAGCCCTCCCGTATCGTAGTTATCTACACGACGGGGAGTCAGGCAACTATGGATGAACG
AAATAGACAGATCGCTGAGATAGGTGCCTCACTGATTAAGCATTGGTAACTGTCAGACCAAGTTTACTCA
TATATACTTTAGATTGATTTAAAACTTCATTTTTAATTTAAAAGGATCTAGGTGAAGATCCTTTTTGATA
ATCTCATGACCAAAATCCCTTAACGTGAGTTTTCGTTCCACTGAGCGTCAGACCCCGTAGAAAAGATCAA
AGGATCTTCTTGAGATCCTTTTTTTCTGCGCGTAATCTGCTGCTTGCAAACAAAAAAACCACCGCTACCA
GCGGTGGTTTGTTTGCCGGATCAAGAGCTACCAACTCTTTTTCCGAAGGTAACTGGCTTCAGCAGAGCGC
AGATACCAAATACTGTTCTTCTAGTGTAGCCGTAGTTAGGCCACCACTTCAAGAACTCTGTAGCACCGCC
TACATACCTCGCTCTGCTAATCCTGTTACCAGTGGCTGCTGCCAGTGGCGATAAGTCGTGTCTTACCGGG
TTGGACTCAAGACGATAGTTACCGGATAAGGCGCAGCGGTCGGGCTGAACGGGGGGTTCGTGCACACAGC
CCAGCTTGGAGCGAACGACCTACACCGAACTGAGATACCTACAGCGTGAGCTATGAGAAAGCGCCACGCT
TCCCGAAGGGAGAAAGGCGGACAGGTATCCGGTAAGCGGCAGGGTCGGAACAGGAGAGCGCACGAGGGAG
CTTCCAGGGGGAAACGCCTGGTATCTTTATAGTCCTGTCGGGTTTCGCCACCTCTGACTTGAGCGTCGAT
TTTTGTGATGCTCGTCAGGGGGGCGGAGCCTATGGAAAAACGCCAGCAACGCGGCCTTTTTACGGTTCCT
GGCCTTTTGCTGGCCTTTTGCTCACATGTTCTTTCCTGCGTTATCCCCTGATTCTGTGGATAACCGTATT
ACCGCCTTTGAGTGAGCTGATACCGCTCGCCGCAGCCGAACGACCGAGCGCAGCGAGTCAGTGAGCGAGG
AAGCGGAAGAGCGCCCAATACGCAAACCGCCTCTCCCCGCGCGTTGGCCGATTCATTAATGCAGCTGGCA
CGACAGGTTTCCCGACTGGAAAGCGGGCAGTGAGCGCAACGCAATTAATGTGAGTTAGCTCACTCATTAG
GCACCCCAGGCTTTACACTTTATGCTTCCGGCTCGTATGTTGTGTGGAATTGTGAGCGGATAACAATTTC
ACACAGGAAACAGCTATGACCATGATTACGCCAAGCTCGAAATTAACCCTCACTAAAGGGAACAAAAGCT
GGTACCGGGCCCCCCCTCGAGTCAGTTCGAGTTTATCATTATCAATACTGCCATTTCAAAGAATACGTAA
ATAATTAATAGTAGTGATTTTCCTAACTTTATTTAGTCAAAAAATTAGCCTTTTAATTCTGCTGTAACCC
GTACATGCCCAAAATAGGGGGCGGGTTACACAGAATATATAACATCGTAGGTGTCTGGGTGAACAGTTTA
TTCCTGGCATCCACTAAATATAATGGAGCCCGCTTTTTAAGCTGGCATCCAGAAAAAAAAAGAATCCCAG
CACCAAAATATTGTTTTCTTCACCAACCATCAGTTCATAGGTCCATTCTCTTAGCGCAACTACAGAGAAC
AGGGGCACAAACAGGCAAAAAACGGGCACAACCTCAATGGAGTGATGCAACCTGCCTGGAGTAAATGATG
ACACAAGGCAATTGACCCACGCATGTATCTATCTCATTTTCTTACACCTTCTATTACCTTCTGCTCTCTC
TGATTTGGAAAAAGCTGAAAAAAAAGGTTGAAACCAGTTCCCTGAAATTATTCCCCTACTTGACTAATAA
GTATATAAAGACGGTAGGTATTGATTGTAATTCTGTAAATCTATTTCTTAAACTTCTTAAATTCTACTTT
TATAGTTAGTCTTTTTTTTAGTTTTAAAACACCAAGAACTTAGTTTCGAATAAACACACATAAACAAACA
AATTAATTAAAAAAATGTCTTTGATCACAAGTGGAGCGTCAGGGGCACTTCAGTTGCCACCGTTGGAAAG
ACTAACTCTGGGCTCCGCTGGATCAGCTTTAGCCTTGAAATTAGCAGGTCTTGATATCCTGATCACTCTG
TACAAGGGTACCGGTTCATCCGGATCTTCAGGGAGTTCTGGTTCAAGCATGTCAGAAGAGAAGCCTAAGG
AGGGCGTGAAAACCGAGAATGACCACATTAACTTGAAGGTTGCTGGACAGGATGGGTCCGTGGTTCAGTT
CAAAATTAAACGCCACACACCGTTGTCGAAACTGATGAAAGCGTACAGCGAACGCCAGGGTCTTTCTATG
CGTCAGATTCGCTTCCGCTTTGATGGTCAACCGATTAATGAAACGGACACGCCGGCACAGCTGGAGATGG
AGGATGAAGACACTATCGACGTATTTCAGCAGCAGACCGTCGTAGGGGGCTCCGGCGGAAGCGGGGGGTC
GGGAGGTTCCATGAGCGAAGAGAAACCAAAAGAAGGAGTTAAAACCGAAAACGACCATATCAACCTGAAG
GTCGCCGGTCAGGACGGCTCAGTCGTGCAGTTCAAGATTAAACGTCATACCCCATTAAGTAAGCTGATGA
AGGCGTATAGTGAGCGCCAAGGCTTGTCGATGCGCCAGATTCGTTTTCGCTTTGATGGTCAGCCAATCAA
CGAAACCGACACCCCGGCGCAGCTGGAAATGGAAGATGAAGATACCATCGATGTGTTCCAACAGCAAACG
GTTGTTGGCGGAAGCGGCGGGAGCGGTGGTAGCGGGGGTTCTATGTCCGAAGAAAAACCGAAAGAGGGTG
TGAAGACTGAAAACGACCACATTAATCTGAAGGTGGCGGGCCAGGACGGTTCCGTTGTTCAGTTTAAAAT
CAAACGTCACACCCCGCTGTCGAAACTGATGAAAGCCTATAGCGAACGTCAAGGGCTGAGCATGCGTCAA
ATTCGTTTTCGCTTTGATGGTCAGCCAATCAACGAAACCGATACACCGGCGCAGCTGGAGATGGAAGACG
AGGACACCATTGACGTCTTCCAGCAACAAACTGTAGTGGGTGGCTCCGGTGGCTCTGGTGGGTCTGGTGG
CTCGATGAGTGAGGAAAAACCCAAAGAAGGCGTCAAGACTGAGAACGATCATATTAACCTGAAAGTCGCG
GGTCAAGATGGTTCAGTGGTGCAGTTCAAAATTAAACGCCACACCCCGCTGTCAAAGCTGATGAAAGCCT
ATAGTGAGCGTCAAGGTCTGTCGATGCGCCAGATCCGCTTTCGCTTTGATGGTCAGCCAATCAACGAGAC
AGACACTCCGGCACAACTGGAGATGGAAGATGAAGACACCATCGATGTTTTTCAACAGCAGACCGTGGTG
GGAGGGAGCGGCGGTAGCGGGGGATCAGGTGGTAGTATGTCTGAGGAAAAGCCGAAGGAAGGGGTAAAGA
CCGAAAATGATCACATTAATCTGAAAGTTGCGGGCCAAGATGGTAGTGTAGTGCAATTTAAAATCAAGCG
TCACACCCCGTTATCTAAACTGATGAAAGCATATAGCGAACGCCAAGGCCTGTCTATGCGCCAGATTCGC
TTTCGCTTTGACGGGCAACCAATTAATGAAACGGACACCCCGGCACAACTGGAAATGGAAGACGAGGATA
CTATTGACGTGTTTCAGCAACAGACAGTCGTAGGTTCATCCGGATCTTCAGGGAGTTCTGGTTCAAGCAT
GAGCGAAGAGAAACCTAAAGAAGGAGTTAAAACCGAAAATGACCATATCAACCTGAAGGTGGCCGGCCAG
GACGGCTCAGTCGTGCAGTTCAAGATCAAACGTCATACCCCATTAAGTAAGCTGATGAAGGCGTATAGTG
AGCGCCAAGGCTTGTCGATGCGCCAGATTCGTTTCCGCTTTGACGGTCAGCCAATCAACGAAACCGACAC
CCCGGCGCAGCTGGAAATGGAAGACGAAGATACTATCGATGTGTTCCAACAGCAAACGGTCGTAGGATCT
TCAGGATCAAGCGGTTCATCTGGTAGTTCCAGATCTATGTCAGAAGAGAAGCCTAAGGAAGGCGTGAAAA
CCGAGAATGACCACATTAACTTGAAGGTTGCTGGACAGGATGGGTCCGTGGTTCAGTTCAAGATTAAACG
CCATACACCGTTGTCGAAACTGATGAAGGCGTACAGCGAACGTCAGGGTCTTTCTATGCGTCAGATTCGC
TTCCGCTTTGATGGTCAACCGATTAATGAAACGGACACGCCGGCACAGCTGGAGATGGAGGATGAGGACA
CTATCGACGTATTTCAGCAACAGACCGTTGTTGGATCTTCAGGATCAAGCGGTTCATCTGGTAGTTCCAT
GTCCGAAGAAAAACCGAAGGAGGGTGTGAAGACTGAAAACGACCATATTAATCTGAAGGTGGCGGGCCAG
GACGGTTCCGTTGTTCAGTTTAAGATCAAACGCCACACCCCGCTGTCGAAACTGATGAAAGCCTATAGTG
AACGTCAAGGGCTGAGCATGCGTCAAATTCGTTTTCGCTTTGATGGTCAACCAATCAACGAAACCGATAC
ACCGGCGCAGCTGGAAATGGAAGACGAGGACACCATTGACGTCTTCCAGCAACAAACTGTTGTTGGTTCC
TCTGGAAGCTCAGGATCTAGTGGGTCATCAACTAGTATGAGTGAAGAAAAACCCAAGGAAGGCGTCAAGA
CTGAGAACGATCATATTAACCTGAAAGTCGCGGGTCAAGATGGTTCAGTGGTGCAGTTTAAAATTAAACG
CCACACCCCGTTGTCAAAGCTGATGAAAGCCTATAGTGAACGTCAAGGTCTGTCGATGCGCCAGATCCGC
TTCCGCTTTGATGGTCAGCCAATCAACGAGACAGACACTCCGGCACAACTGGAGATGGAAGATGAAGACA
CCATCGATGTTTTCCAACAGCAGACCGTTGTTGGTTCATCAGGTTCATCCGGATCTAGCGGGTCAAGTAT
GTCTGAAGAAAAGCCGAAGGAAGGGGTAAAGACCGAAAATGATCACATTAATCTGAAAGTTGCGGGCCAG
GATGGTAGTGTAGTGCAATTTAAAATTAAACGTCACACCCCGTTGTCTAAACTGATGAAAGCATATAGCG
AACGCCAAGGCCTGTCTATGCGCCAGATTCGCTTTCGCTTTGACGGGCAACCAATCAATGAAACGGACAC
CCCGGCACAACTGGAAATGGAAGACGAGGACACTATTGACGTGTTTCAGCAACAGACAGGTTCATCCGGA
TCTTCAGGGAGTTCTGGTTCAAGCAAGGTTGATGTAATAGATTTGACCATAGAATCTAGTTCTGACGAGG
AAGAAGATCCTCCTGCAAAGAGGGGATCTTCAGGATCAAGCGGTTCATCTGGTAGTTCCTCTAGAAAGGT
TGATGTAATAGATTTGACCATAGAATCTAGTTCTGACGAGGAAGAAGATCCTCCTGCAAAGAGGGGTGGT
TCCGGGGGTTCAGGGGGTTCTGGTGGAAGCGGATCCAAGGTTGATGTAATAGATTTGACCATAGAATCTA
GTTCTGACGAGGAAGAAGATCCTCCTGCAAAGAGGGGTTCCTCTGGAAGCTCAGGATCTAGTGGGTCATC
AAAGGTTGATGTAATAGATTTGACCATAGAATCTAGTTCTGACGAGGAAGAAGATCCTCCTGCAAAGAGG
GGTGGTTCCGGGGGTTCAGGGGGTTCTGGTGGAAGCAAGGTTGATGTAATAGATTTGACCATAGAATCTA
GTTCTGACGAGGAAGAAGATCCTCCTGCAAAGAGGGGTGGTTCCGGGGGTTCAGGGGGTTCTGGTGGAAG
CAAGGTTGATGTAATAGATTTGACCATAGAATCTAGTTCTGACGAGGAAGAAGATCCTCCTGCAAAGAGG
TAAGGCGCGCCTTTTTTTTTATATATATATATATATATATATAACTGAATAAAGAGTATCATCTTTCAAA
GAGCTCCAATTCGCCCTATAGTGAGTCGTATTACAATTCACTGGCCGTCGTTTTACAACGTCGTGACTGG
GAAAACCCTGGCGTTACCCAACTTAATCGCCTTGCAGCACATCCCCCTTTCGCCAGCTGGCGTAATAGCG
AAGAGGCCCGCACCGATCGCCCTTCCCAACAGTTGCGCAGCCTGAATGGCGAATGG
[124 nt withheld, positions 6847-6970]
C
[91 nt withheld, positions 6972-7062]
A
[49 nt withheld, positions 7064-7112]
CCTTTGACGTTGGAGTCCACGTTCTTT
[37 nt withheld, positions 7140-7176]
ACCCTATCTCGGTCTATTCTTTTGATTTATAAGGGATTTTGCCGATTTCGGCCTATTGGTTAAAAAATGA
GCTGATTTAACAAAAATTTAACGCGAATTTTAACAAAATATTAACGCTTACAATTTCCTGATGCGGTATT
TTCTCCTTACGCATCTGTGCGGTATTTCACACCGCATAGGGTAATAACTGATATAATTAAATTGAAGCTC
TAATTTGTGAGTTTAGTATACATGCATTTACTTATAATACAGTTTTTTAGTTTTGCTGGCCGCATCTTCT
CAAATATGCTTCCCAGCCTGCTTTTCTGTAACGTTCACCCTCTACCTTAGCATCCCTTCCCTTTGCAAAT
AGTCCTCTTCCAACAATAATAATGTCAGATCCTGTAGAGACCACATCATCCACGGTTCTATACTGTTGAC
CCAATGCGTCTCCCTTGTCATCTAAACCCACACCGGGTGTCATAATCAACCAATCGTAACCTTCATCTCT
TCCACCCATGTCTCTTTGAGCAATAAAGCCGATAACAAAATCTTTGTCGCTCTTCGCAATGTCAACAGTA
CCCTTAGTATATTCTCCAGTAGATAGGGAGCCCTTGCATGACAATTCTGCTAACATCAAAAGGCCTCTAG
GTTCCTTTGTTACTTCTTCTGCCGCCTGCTTCAAACCGCTAACAATACCTGGGCCCACCACACCGTGTGC
ATTCGTAATGTCTGCCCATTCTGCTATTCTGTATACACCCGCAGAGTACTGCAATTTGACTGTATTACCA
ATGTCAGCAAATTTTCTGTCTTCGAAGAGTAAAAAATTGTACTTGGCGGATAATGCCTTTAGCGGCTTAA
CTGTGCCCTCCATGGAAAAATCAGTCAAGATATCCACATGTGTTTTTAGTAAACAAATTTTGGGACCTAA
TGCTTCAACTAACTCCAGTAATTCCTTGGTGGTACGAACATCCAATGAAGCACACAAGTTTGTTTGCTTT
TCGTGCATGATATTAAATAGCTTGGCAGCAACAGGACTAGGATGAGTAGCAGCACGTTCCTTATATGTAG
CTTTCGACATGATTTATCTTCGTTTCCTGCAGGTTTTTGTTCTGTGCAGTTGGGTTAAGAATACTGGGCA
ATTTCATGTTTCTTCAACACTACATATGCGTATATATACCAATCTAAGTCTGTGCTCCTTCCTTCGTTCT
TCCTTCTGTTCGGAGATTACCGAATCAAAAAAATTTCAAGGAAACCGAAATCAAAAAAAAGAATAAAAAA
AAAATGATGAATTGAAAAGGTGGTATGGTGCACTCTCAGTACAATCTGCTCTGATGCCGCATAGTTAAGC
CAGCCCCGACACCCGCCAACACCCGCTGACGCGCCCTGACGGGCTTGTCTGCTCCCGGCATCCGCTTACA
GACAAGCTGTGACCGTCTCCGGGAGCTGCATGTGTCAGAGGTTTTCACCGTCATCACCGAAACGCGCGAG
ACGAAAGGGCCTCGTGATACGCCTATTTTTATAGGTTAATGTCATGATAATAATGGTTTCTTAGACGTCA
GGTGGCACTTTTCGGGGAAATGTGCGCGGAACCCCTATTTGTTTATTTTTCTAAATACATTCAAATATGT
ATCCGCTCATGAGACAATAACCCTGATAAATGCTTCAATAATATTGAAAAAGGAAGAGTATGAGTATTCA
ACATTTCCGTGTCGCCCTTATTCCCTTTTTTGCGGCATTTTGCCTTCCTGTTTTTGCTCACCCAGAAACG
CTGGTGAAAGTAAAAGATGCTGAAGATCAGT
